>Addgene plasmid #180811 | pET28a-GST-BTLAicd (AA190-289, Y257F, Y282F)-TwinStrep | addgene full sequence | sequence record 356783 | Addgene NGS Result
CGCCAGGGTGGTTTTTCTTTTCACCAGTGAGACGGGCAACAGCTGATTGCCCTTCACCGCCTGGCCCTGA
GAGAGTTGCAGCAAGCGGTCCACGCTGGTTTGCCCCAGCAGGCGAAAATCCTGTTTGATGGTGGTTAACG
GCGGGATATAACATGAGCTGTCTTCGGTATCGTCGTATCCCACTACCGAGATATCCGCACCAACGCGCAG
CCCGGACTCGGTAATGGCGCGCATTGCGCCCAGCGCCATCTGATCGTTGGCAACCAGCATCGCAGTGGGA
ACGATGCCCTCATTCAGCATTTGCATGGTTTGTTGAAAACCGGACATGGCACTCCAGTCGCCTTCCCGTT
CCGCTATCGGCTGAATTTGATTGCGAGTGAGATATTTATGCCAGCCAGCCAGACGCAGACGCGCCGAGAC
AGAACTTAATGGGCCCGCTAACAGCGCGATTTGCTGGTGACCCAATGCGACCAGATGCTCCACGCCCAGT
CGCGTACCGTCTTCATGGGAGAAAATAATACTGTTGATGGGTGTCTGGTCAGAGACATCAAGAAATAACG
CCGGAACATTAGTGCAGGCAGCTTCCACAGCAATGGCATCCTGGTCATCCAGCGGATAGTTAATGATCAG
CCCACTGACGCGTTGCGCGAGAAGATTGTGCACCGCCGCTTTACAGGCTTCGACGCCGCTTCGTTCTACC
ATCGACACCACCACGCTGGCACCCAGTTGATCGGCGCGAGATTTAATCGCCGCGACAATTTGCGACGGCG
CGTGCAGGGCCAGACTGGAGGTGGCAACGCCAATCAGCAACGACTGTTTGCCCGCCAGTTGTTGTGCCAC
GCGGTTGGGAATGTAATTCAGCTCCGCCATCGCCGCTTCCACTTTTTCCCGCGTTTTCGCAGAAACGTGG
CTGGCCTGGTTCACCACGCGGGAAACGGTCTGATAAGAGACACCGGCATACTCTGCGACATCGTATAACG
TTACTGGTTTCACATTCACCACCCTGAATTGACTCTCTTCCGGGCGCTATCATGCCATACCGCGAAAGGT
TTTGCGCCATTCGATGGTGTCCGGGATCTCGACGCTCTCCCTTATGCGACTCCTGCATTAGGAAGCAGCC
CAGTAGTAGGTTGAGGCCGTTGAGCACCGCCGCCGCAAGGAATGGTGCATGCAAGGAGATGGCGCCCAAC
AGTCCCCCGGCCACGGGGCCTGCCACCATACCCACGCCGAAACAAGCGCTCATGAGCCCGAAGTGGCGAG
CCCGATCTTCCCCATCGGTGATGTCGGCGATATAGGCGCCAGCAACCGCACCTGTGGCGCCGGTGATGCC
GGCCACGATGCGTCCGGCGTAGAGGATCGAGATCTCGATCCCGCGAAATTAATACGACTCACTATAGGGG
AATTGTGAGCGGATAACAATTCCCCTCTAGAAATAATTTTGTTTAACTTTAAGAAGGAGATATACCATGT
CCCCTATACTAGGTTATTGGAAAATTAAGGGCCTTGTGCAACCCACTCGACTTCTTTTGGAATATCTTGA
AGAAAAATATGAAGAGCATTTGTATGAGCGCGATGAAGGTGATAAATGGCGAAACAAAAAGTTTGAATTG
GGTTTGGAGTTTCCCAATCTTCCTTATTATATTGATGGTGATGTTAAATTAACACAGTCTATGGCCATCA
TACGTTATATAGCTGACAAGCACAACATGTTGGGTGGTTGTCCAAAAGAGCGTGCAGAGATTTCAATGCT
TGAAGGAGCGGTTTTGGATATTAGATACGGTGTTTCGAGAATTGCATATAGTAAAGACTTTGAAACTCTC
AAAGTTGATTTTCTTAGCAAGCTACCTGAAATGCTGAAAATGTTCGAAGATCGTTTATGTCATAAAACAT
ATTTAAATGGTGATCATGTAACCCATCCTGACTTCATGTTGTATGACGCTCTTGATGTTGTTTTATACAT
GGACCCAATGTGCCTGGATGCGTTCCCAAAATTAGTTTGTTTTAAAAAACGTATTGAAGCTATCCCACAA
ATTGATAAGTACTTGAAATCCAGCAAGTATATAGCATGGCCTTTGCAGGGCTGGCAAGCCACGTTTGGTG
GTGGCGACCATCCTCCAAAATCGGATCTGGAAGTTCTGTTCCAGGGGCCCCTGGGATCCGACACAGCAGG
AAGGGAAATTAACCTGGTTGATGCTCACCTTAAGAGTGAGCAAACAGAAGCAAGCACCAGGCAAAATTCC
CAAGTACTGCTATCAGAAACTGGAATTTATGATAATGACCCTGACCTTTGTTTCAGGATGCAGGAAGGGT
CTGAAGTTTATTCTAATCCATGCCTGGAAGAAAACAAACCAGGCATTGTTTTTGCTTCCCTGAACCATTC
TGTCATTGGACTGAACTCAAGACTGGCAAGAAATGTAAAAGAAGCACCAACAGAATTTGCATCCATATGT
GTGAGGAGTGGATCCTGGAGCCACCCGCAGTTCGAGAAAGGTGGAGGTTCCGGAGGTGGATCGGGAGGTG
GATCGTGGAGCCACCCGCAGTTCGAAAAATAATTCGAGCTCCGTCGACAAGCTTGCGGCCGCACTCGAGC
ACCACCACCACCACCACTGAGATCCGGCTGCTAACAAAGCCCGAAAGGAAGCTGAGTTGGCTGCTGCCAC
CGCTGAGCAATAACTAGCATAACCCCTTGGGGCCTCTAAACGGGTCTTGAGGGGTTTTTTGCTGAAAGGA
GGAACTATATCCGGATTGGCGAATGGG
[124 nt withheld, positions 2758-2881]
C
[91 nt withheld, positions 2883-2973]
A
[49 nt withheld, positions 2975-3023]
CCTTTGACGTTGGAGTCCACGTTCTTT
[37 nt withheld, positions 3051-3087]
ACCCTATCTCGGTCTATTCTTTTGATTTATAAGGGATTTTGCCGATTTCGGCCTATTGGTTAAAAAATGA
GCTGATTTAACAAAAATTTAACGCGAATTTTAACAAAATATTAACGCTTACAATTTAGGTGGCACTTTTC
GGGGAAATGTGCGCGGAACCCCTATTTGTTTATTTTTCTAAATACATTCAAATATGTATCCGCTCATGAA
TTAATTCTTAGAAAAACTCATCGAGCATCAAATGAAACTGCAATTTATTCATATCAGGATTATCAATACC
ATATTTTTGAAAAAGCCGTTTCTGTAATGAAGGAGAAAACTCACCGAGGCAGTTCCATAGGATGGCAAGA
TCCTGGTATCGGTCTGCGATTCCGACTCGTCCAACATCAATACAACCTATTAATTTCCCCTCGTCAAAAA
TAAGGTTATCAAGTGAGAAATCACCATGAGTGACGACTGAATCCGGTGAGAATGGCAAAAGTTTATGCAT
TTCTTTCCAGACTTGTTCAACAGGCCAGCCATTACGCTCGTCATCAAAATCACTCGCATCAACCAAACCG
TTATTCATTCGTGATTGCGCCTGAGCGAGACGAAATACGCGATCGCTGTTAAAAGGACAATTACAAACAG
GAATCGAATGCAACCGGCGCAGGAACACTGCCAGCGCATCAACAATATTTTCACCTGAATCAGGATATTC
TTCTAATACCTGGAATGCTGTTTTCCCGGGGATCGCAGTGGTGAGTAACCATGCATCATCAGGAGTACGG
ATAAAATGCTTGATGGTCGGAAGAGGCATAAATTCCGTCAGCCAGTTTAGTCTGACCATCTCATCTGTAA
CATCATTGGCAACGCTACCTTTGCCATGTTTCAGAAACAACTCTGGCGCATCGGGCTTCCCATACAATCG
ATAGATTGTCGCACCTGATTGCCCGACATTATCGCGAGCCCATTTATACCCATATAAATCAGCATCCATG
TTGGAATTTAATCGCGGCCTAGAGCAAGACGTTTCCCGTTGAATATGGCTCATAACACCCCTTGTATTAC
TGTTTATGTAAGCAGACAGTTTTATTGTTCATGACCAAAATCCCTTAACGTGAGTTTTCGTTCCACTGAG
CGTCAGACCCCGTAGAAAAGATCAAAGGATCTTCTTGAGATCCTTTTTTTCTGCGCGTAATCTGCTGCTT
GCAAACAAAAAAACCACCGCTACCAGCGGTGGTTTGTTTGCCGGATCAAGAGCTACCAACTCTTTTTCCG
AAGGTAACTGGCTTCAGCAGAGCGCAGATACCAAATACTGTCCTTCTAGTGTAGCCGTAGTTAGGCCACC
ACTTCAAGAACTCTGTAGCACCGCCTACATACCTCGCTCTGCTAATCCTGTTACCAGTGGCTGCTGCCAG
TGGCGATAAGTCGTGTCTTACCGGGTTGGACTCAAGACGATAGTTACCGGATAAGGCGCAGCGGTCGGGC
TGAACGGGGGGTTCGTGCACACAGCCCAGCTTGGAGCGAACGACCTACACCGAACTGAGATACCTACAGC
GTGAGCTATGAGAAAGCGCCACGCTTCCCGAAGGGAGAAAGGCGGACAGGTATCCGGTAAGCGGCAGGGT
CGGAACAGGAGAGCGCACGAGGGAGCTTCCAGGGGGAAACGCCTGGTATCTTTATAGTCCTGTCGGGTTT
CGCCACCTCTGACTTGAGCGTCGATTTTTGTGATGCTCGTCAGGGGGGCGGAGCCTATGGAAAAACGCCA
GCAACGCGGCCTTTTTACGGTTCCTGGCCTTTTGCTGGCCTTTTGCTCACATGTTCTTTCCTGCGTTATC
CCCTGATTCTGTGGATAACCGTATTACCGCCTTTGAGTGAGCTGATACCGCTCGCCGCAGCCGAACGACC
GAGCGCAGCGAGTCAGTGAGCGAGGAAGCGGAAGAGCGCCTGATGCGGTATTTTCTCCTTACGCATCTGT
GCGGTATTTCACACCGCAATGGTGCACTCTCAGTACAATCTGCTCTGATGCCGCATAGTTAAGCCAGTAT
ACACTCCGCTATCGCTACGTGACTGGGTCATGGCTGCGCCCCGACACCCGCCAACACCCGCTGACGCGCC
CTGACGGGCTTGTCTGCTCCCGGCATCCGCTTACAGACAAGCTGTGACCGTCTCCGGGAGCTGCATGTGT
CAGAGGTTTTCACCGTCATCACCGAAACGCGCGAGGCAGCTGCGGTAAAGCTCATCAGCGTGGTCGTGAA
GCGATTCACAGATGTCTGCCTGTTCATCCGCGTCCAGCTCGTTGAGTTTCTCCAGAAGCGTTAATGTCTG
GCTTCTGATAAAGCGGGCCATGTTAAGGGCGGTTTTTTCCTGTTTGGTCACTGATGCCTCCGTGTAAGGG
GGATTTCTGTTCATGGGGGTAATGATACCGATGAAACGAGAGAGGATGCTCACGATACGGGTTACTGATG
ATGAACATGCCCGGTTACTGGAACGTTGTGAGGGTAAACAACTGGCGGTATGGATGCGGCGGGACCAGAG
AAAAATCACTCAGGGTCAATGCCAGCGCTTCGTTAATACAGATGTAGGTGTTCCACAGGGTAGCCAGCAG
CATCCTGCGATGCAGATCCGGAACATAATGGTGCAGGGCGCTGACTTCCGCGTTTCCAGACTTTACGAAA
CACGGAAACCGAAGACCATTCATGTTGTTGCTCAGGTCGCAGACGTTTTGCAGCAGCAGTCGCTTCACGT
TCGCTCGCGTATCGGTGATTCATTCTGCTAACCAGTAAGGCAACCCCGCCAGCCTAGCCGGGTCCTCAAC
GACAGGAGCACGATCATGCGCACCCGTGGGGCCGCCATGCCGGCGATAATGGCCTGCTTCTCGCCGAAAC
GTTTGGTGGCGGGACCAGTGACGAAGGCTTGAGCGAGGGCGTGCAAGATTCCGAATACCGCAAGCGACAG
GCCGATCATCGTCGCGCTCCAGCGAAAGCGGTCCTCGCCGAAAATGACCCAGAGCGCTGCCGGCACCTGT
CCTACGAGTTGCATGATAAAGAAGACAGTCATAAGTGCGGCGACGATAGTCATGCCCCGCGCCCACCGGA
AGGAGCTGACTGGGTTGAAGGCTCTCAAGGGCATCGGTCGAGATCCCGGTGCCTAATGAGTGAGCTAACT
TACATTAATTGCGTTGCGCTCACTGCCCGCTTTCCAGTCGGGAAACCTGTCGTGCCAGCTGCATTAATGA
ATCGGCCAACGCGCGGGGAGAGGCGGTTTGCGTATTGGG
Features (pLannotate 1.2.2; 22 found; start..end, strand, type, name):
    994..1071    -  promoter       lacI promoter: lacI
   1079..1358    -  CDS            TcR (fragment): tetracycline efflux protein; tet; confers resistance to tetracycline
   1380..1398    +  promoter       T7 promoter: promoter for bacteriophage T7 RNA polymerase
   1399..1423    +  protein_bind   lac operator: The lac repressor binds to the lac operator to inhibit transcription in E. coli. This inhibition can be relieved by adding lactose or isopropyl-β-D-thiogalactopyranoside (IPTG). lac repressor encoded by lacI
   1438..1460    +  RBS            RBS: efficient ribosome binding site from bacteriophage T7 gene 10 (Olins and Rangwala, 1989)
   1467..2120    +  CDS            GST26_SCHJA: Experimental evidence at protein level: Swiss-Prot protein existence level 1. GST isoenzymes appear to play a central role in the parasite detoxification system. Other functions are also suspected including a role in increasing the solubility of haematin in the parasite gut. From Schistosoma japonicum (Blood fluke).
   2157..2459    +  CDS            BTLA (fragment): BTLA_HUMAN - Experimental evidence at protein level: Swiss-Prot protein existence level 1. Inhibitory receptor on lymphocytes that negatively regulates antigen receptor signaling via PTPN6/SHP-1 and PTPN11/SHP-2 (PubMed:12796776, PubMed:14652006, PubMed:15568026, PubMed:18193050). May interact in cis (on the same cell) or in trans (on other cells) with TNFRSF14 (PubMed:19915044). In cis interactions, appears to play an immune regulatory role inhibiting in trans interactions in naive T cells to maintain a resting state. In trans interactions, can predominate during adaptive immune response to p
   2466..2485    +  CDS            Strep-Tag II (fragment): peptide that binds Strep-Tactin®, an engineered form of streptavidin
   2526..2548    +  CDS            Strep-Tag II (fragment): peptide that binds Strep-Tactin®, an engineered form of streptavidin
   2590..2607    +  CDS            9xHis (fragment): 9xHis affinity tag
   2617..2666    +  CDS            SET1 (fragment): solubility-enhancement tag derived from T7 phage gene 10B
   2674..2721    +  terminator     T7 terminator: transcription terminator for bacteriophage T7 RNA polymerase
   2758..3186    +  rep_origin     f1 ori (sequence partly withheld): f1 bacteriophage origin of replication; arrow indicates direction of (+) strand synthesis
   3239..3296    +  promoter       AmpR promoter (fragment): bla
   3305..4120    -  CDS            KanR: aminoglycoside phosphotransferase; aph(3')-Ia; confers resistance to kanamycin in bacteria or G418 (Geneticin®) in eukaryotes
   4242..4830    +  rep_origin     ori: high-copy-number ColE1/pMB1/pBR322/pUC origin of replication
   5016..5155    -  misc_feature   bom: basis of mobility region from pBR322
   5257..5448    -  CDS            rop: Rop protein, which maintains plasmids at low copy number; rop
   5465..5845    +  CDS            YPB1_ECOLX: Protein predicted: Swiss-Prot protein existence level 4. From Escherichia coli.
   5917..6208    -  CDS            TcR (fragment): tetracycline efflux protein; tet; confers resistance to tetracycline
   6223..6244    -  protein_bind   CAP binding site: CAP binding activates transcription in the presence of cAMP. E. coli catabolite activator protein
   6257..993     -  CDS            lacI (across the origin): lac repressor; lacI; The lac repressor binds to the lac operator to inhibit transcription in E. coli. This inhibition can be relieved by adding lactose or isopropyl-β-D-thiogalactopyranoside (IPTG).
