[The description below was written by a language model from this plasmid's Addgene catalogue record and pLannotate feature annotations shown in this document.]
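Description:
pET28a-GST-BTLAicd (AA190-289, Y257F, Y282F)-TwinStrep is a 6,346-nt bacterial expression plasmid built on the pET28a backbone for producing a recombinant fragment of the human inhibitory immune receptor BTLA (CD272) in E. coli. It is selected with kanamycin through an aminoglycoside phosphotransferase (KanR) gene and replicates from a ColE1/pBR322-type origin. The accompanying rop gene and bom region fit the recorded low copy number. An f1 origin is also present. The annotated tetracycline-resistance fragments and partial AmpR promoter appear to be backbone remnants rather than functional markers.

The expression cassette uses a T7 promoter followed by a lac operator and the T7 gene 10 ribosome binding site. The plasmid-encoded lacI repressor keeps transcription off until IPTG is added, and expression requires a host that supplies T7 RNA polymerase. The open reading frame begins with Schistosoma japonicum glutathione S-transferase, continues with the BTLA intracellular domain (residues 190–289), and ends with two Strep-tag II repeats forming a Twin-Strep tag, so the protein has affinity handles at both ends. A short His-tag fragment and other vector sequence are annotated further downstream, before the T7 terminator, but the record does not say whether they are translated.

The two mutations, Y257F and Y282F, replace cytoplasmic tyrosines with non-phosphorylatable phenylalanine. Since BTLA signals through the phosphatases SHP-1 and SHP-2, this variant probably serves as a phosphosite-deficient comparator in biochemical binding or reconstitution experiments on effector recruitment, although the record itself states only protein expression as the purpose.
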