Addgene plasmid #180811: pET28a-GST-BTLAicd (AA190-289, Y257F, Y282F)-TwinStrep
Purpose: Expression of GST fused human BTLA intracellular domain (AA190-289, Y257F, Y282F)-TwinStrep
Depositing lab: Enfu Hui. Depositing organization: University of California, San Diego (UCSD). Publication: PD-1 and BTLA regulate T cell signaling differentially and only partially through SHP1 and SHP2. Xu X, Hou B, Fulzele A, Masubuchi T, Zhao Y, Wu Z, Hu Y, Jiang Y, Ma Y, Wang H, Bennett EJ, Fu G, Hui E. J Cell Biol. 2020 Jun 1;219(6). pii: 151801. doi: 10.1083/jcb.201905085. PubMed 32437509.
Backbone
  Vector backbone: pET28a
  Vector type: Bacterial Expression
Growth in bacteria
  Bacterial resistance: Kanamycin, 50 μg/mL
  Growth temperature: 37°C
  Growth strain: DH5alpha
  Copy number: Low Copy
Gene/Insert
  Gene/Insert name: GST-BTLAint (AA190-289, Y257F, Y282F)-TwinStrep
  Species: H. sapiens (human)
  Mutation: BTLA (Y257F, Y282F)
  Entrez Gene: BTLA (a.k.a. BTLA1, CD272)
  Promoter: T7
  Cloning method: Ligation Independent Cloning
  Sequencing primers: 5′ taatacgactcactataggg; 3′ gctagttattgctcagcgg
Terms and licenses: Academic/Nonprofit Terms; Industry Terms: Not Available to Industry
How to cite: pET28a-GST-BTLAicd (AA190-289, Y257F, Y282F)-TwinStrep was a gift from Enfu Hui (Addgene plasmid # 180811 ; http://n2t.net/addgene:180811 ; RRID:Addgene_180811)
